>Addgene plasmid #179699 | pmCherry-histone H3 | addgene full sequence | sequence record 356505 | Addgene NGS Result
TAGTTATTAATAGTAATCAATTACGGGGTCATTAGTTCATAGCCCATATATGGAGTTCCGCGTTACATAA
CTTACGGTAAATGGCCCGCCTGGCTGACCGCCCAACGACCCCCGCCCATTGACGTCAATAATGACGTATG
TTCCCATAGTAACGCCAATAGGGACTTTCCATTGACGTCAATGGGTGGAGTATTTACGGTAAACTGCCCA
CTTGGCAGTACATCAAGTGTATCATATGCCAAGTACGCCCCCTATTGACGTCAATGACGGTAAATGGCCC
GCCTGGCATTATGCCCAGTACATGACCTTATGGGACTTTCCTACTTGGCAGTACATCTACGTATTAGTCA
TCGCTATTACCATGGTGATGCGGTTTTGGCAGTACATCAATGGGCGTGGATAGCGGTTTGACTCACGGGG
ATTTCCAAGTCTCCACCCCATTGACGTCAATGGGAGTTTGTTTTGGCACCAAAATCAACGGGACTTTCCA
AAATGTCGTAACAACTCCGCCCCATTGACGCAAATGGGCGGTAGGCGTGTACGGTGGGAGGTCTATATAA
GCAGAGCTGGTTTAGTGAACCGTCAGATCCGCTAGCCGCCACCATGGTGAGCAAGGGCGAGGAGGATAAC
ATGGCCATCATCAAGGAGTTCATGCGCTTCAAGGTGCACATGGAGGGCTCCGTGAACGGCCACGAGTTCG
AGATCGAGGGCGAGGGCGAGGGCCGCCCCTACGAGGGCACCCAGACCGCCAAGCTGAAGGTGACCAAGGG
TGGCCCCCTGCCCTTCGCCTGGGACATCCTGTCCCCTCAGTTCATGTACGGCTCCAAGGCCTACGTGAAG
CACCCCGCCGACATCCCCGACTACTTGAAGCTGTCCTTCCCCGAGGGCTTCAAGTGGGAGCGCGTGATGA
ACTTCGAGGACGGCGGCGTGGTGACCGTGACCCAGGACTCCTCCCTGCAGGACGGCGAGTTCATCTACAA
GGTGAAGCTGCGCGGCACCAACTTCCCCTCCGACGGCCCCGTAATGCAGAAGAAGACCATGGGCTGGGAG
GCCTCCTCCGAGCGGATGTACCCCGAGGACGGCGCCCTGAAGGGCGAGATCAAGCAGAGGCTGAAGCTGA
AGGACGGCGGCCACTACGACGCTGAGGTCAAGACCACCTACAAGGCCAAGAAGCCCGTGCAGCTGCCCGG
CGCCTACAACGTCAACATCAAGTTGGACATCACCTCCCACAACGAGGACTACACCATCGTGGAACAGTAC
GAACGCGCCGAGGGCCGCCACTCCACCGGCGGCATGGACGAGCTGTACAAGAGATCTCGAGCTCAAGCTT
CGAATTCG
[405 nt withheld, positions 1339-1743]
TAACTCGACGGTACCGCGGGCCCGGGATCCACCGGATCTAGATAACTGATCATAATCAGCCATACCACAT
TTGTAGAGGTTTTACTTGCTTTAAAAAACCTCCCACACCTCCCCCTGAACCTGAAACATAAAATGAATGC
AATTGTTGTTGTTAACTTGTTTATTGCAGCTTATAATGGTTACAAATAAAGCAATAGCATCACAAATTTC
ACAAATAAAGCATTTTTTTCACTGCATTCTAGTTGTGGTTTGTCCAAACTCATCAATGTATCTTAAGGCG
TAAATTGTAAGCGTTAATATTTTGTTAAAATTCGCGTTAAATTTTTGTTAAATCAGCTCATTTTTTAACC
AATAGGCCGAAATCGGCAAAATCCCTTATAAATCAAAAGAATAGACCGAGATAGGGT
[37 nt withheld, positions 2151-2187]
AAAGAACGTGGACTCCAACGTCAAAGG
[49 nt withheld, positions 2215-2263]
T
[91 nt withheld, positions 2265-2355]
G
[124 nt withheld, positions 2357-2480]
CAGGTGGCACTTTTCGGGGAAATGTGCGCGGAACCCCTATTTGTTTATTTTTCTAAATACATTCAAATAT
GTATCCGCTCATGAGACAATAACCCTGATAAATGCTTCAATAATATTGAAAAAGGAAGAGTCCTGAGGCG
GAAAGAACCAGCTGTGGAATGTGTGTCAGTTAGGGTGTGGAAAGTCCCCAGGCTCCCCAGCAGGCAGAAG
TATGCAAAGCATGCATCTCAATTAGTCAGCAACCAGGTGTGGAAAGTCCCCAGGCTCCCCAGCAGGCAGA
AGTATGCAAAGCATGCATCTCAATTAGTCAGCAACCATAGTCCCGCCCCTAACTCCGCCCATCCCGCCCC
TAACTCCGCCCAGTTCCGCCCATTCTCCGCCCCATGGCTGACTAATTTTTTTTATTTATGCAGAGGCCGA
GGCCGCCTCGGCCTCTGAGCTATTCCAGAAGTAGTGAGGAGGCTTTTTTGGAGGCCTAGGCTTTTGCAAA
GATCGATCAAGAGACAGGATGAGGATCGTTTCGCATGATTGAACAAGATGGATTGCACGCAGGTTCTCCG
GCCGCTTGGGTGGAGAGGCTATTCGGCTATGACTGGGCACAACAGACAATCGGCTGCTCTGATGCCGCCG
TGTTCCGGCTGTCAGCGCAGGGGCGCCCGGTTCTTTTTGTCAAGACCGACCTGTCCGGTGCCCTGAATGA
ACTGCAAGACGAGGCAGCGCGGCTATCGTGGCTGGCCACGACGGGCGTTCCTTGCGCAGCTGTGCTCGAC
GTTGTCACTGAAGCGGGAAGGGACTGGCTGCTATTGGGCGAAGTGCCGGGGCAGGATCTCCTGTCATCTC
ACCTTGCTCCTGCCGAGAAAGTATCCATCATGGCTGATGCAATGCGGCGGCTGCATACGCTTGATCCGGC
TACCTGCCCATTCGACCACCAAGCGAAACATCGCATCGAGCGAGCACGTACTCGGATGGAAGCCGGTCTT
GTCGATCAGGATGATCTGGACGAAGAGCATCAGGGGCTCGCGCCAGCCGAACTGTTCGCCAGGCTCAAGG
CGAGCATGCCCGACGGCGAGGATCTCGTCGTGACCCATGGCGATGCCTGCTTGCCGAATATCATGGTGGA
AAATGGCCGCTTTTCTGGATTCATCGACTGTGGCCGGCTGGGTGTGGCGGACCGCTATCAGGACATAGCG
TTGGCTACCCGTGATATTGCTGAAGAGCTTGGCGGCGAATGGGCTGACCGCTTCCTCGTGCTTTACGGTA
TCGCCGCTCCCGATTCGCAGCGCATCGCCTTCTATCGCCTTCTTGACGAGTTCTTCTGAGCGGGACTCTG
GGGTTCGAAATGACCGACCAAGCGACGCCCAACCTGCCATCACGAGATTTCGATTCCACCGCCGCCTTCT
ATGAAAGGTTGGGCTTCGGAATCGTTTTCCGGGACGCCGGCTGGATGATCCTCCAGCGCGGGGATCTCAT
GCTGGAGTTCTTCGCCCACCCTAGGGGGAGGCTAACTGAAACACGGAAGGAGACAATACCGGAAGGAACC
CGCGCTATGACGGCAATAAAAAGACAGAATAAAACGCACGGTGTTGGGTCGTTTGTTCATAAACGCGGGG
TTCGGTCCCAGGGCTGGCACTCTGTCGATACCCCACCGAGACCCCATTGGGGCCAATACGCCCGCGTTTC
TTCCTTTTCCCCACCCCACCCCCCAAGTTCGGGTGAAGGCCCAGGGCTCGCAGCCAACGTCGGGGCGGCA
GGCCCTGCCATAGCCTCAGGTTACTCATATATACTTTAGATTGATTTAAAACTTCATTTTTAATTTAAAA
GGATCTAGGTGAAGATCCTTTTTGATAATCTCATGACCAAAATCCCTTAACGTGAGTTTTCGTTCCACTG
AGCGTCAGACCCCGTAGAAAAGATCAAAGGATCTTCTTGAGATCCTTTTTTTCTGCGCGTAATCTGCTGC
TTGCAAACAAAAAAACCACCGCTACCAGCGGTGGTTTGTTTGCCGGATCAAGAGCTACCAACTCTTTTTC
CGAAGGTAACTGGCTTCAGCAGAGCGCAGATACCAAATACTGTTCTTCTAGTGTAGCCGTAGTTAGGCCA
CCACTTCAAGAACTCTGTATCACCGCCTACATACCTCGCTCTGCTAATCCTGTTACCAGTGGCTGCTGCC
AGTGGCGATAAGTCGTGTCTTACCGGGTTGGACTCAAGACGATAGTTACCGGATAAGGCGCAGCGGTCGG
GCTGAACGGGGGGTTCGTGCACACAGCCCAGCTTGGAGCGAACGACCTACACCGAACTGAGATACCTACA
GCGTGAGCTATGAGAAAGCGCCACGCTTCCCGAAGGGAGAAAGGCGGACAGGTATCCGGTAAGCGGCAGG
GTCGGAACAGGAGAGCGCACGAGGGAGCTTCCAGGGGGAAACGCCTGGTATCTTTATAGTCCTGTCGGGT
TTCGCCACCTCTGACTTGAGCGTCGATTTTTGTGATGCTCGTCAGGGGGGCGGAGCCTATGGAAAAACGC
CAGCAACGCGGCCTTTTTACGGTTCCTGGCCTTTTGCTGGCCTTTTGCTCACATGTTCTTTCCTGCGTTA
TCCCCTGATTCTGTGGATAACCGTATTACCGCCATGCAT
Features (pLannotate 1.2.2; 16 found; start..end, strand, type, name):
     61..364     +  enhancer       CMV enhancer: human cytomegalovirus immediate early enhancer
    365..568     +  promoter       CMV promoter: human cytomegalovirus (CMV) immediate early promoter
    604..1311    +  CDS            mCherry: mCherry is a basic (constitutively fluorescent) red fluorescent protein published in 2004, derived from Discosoma sp.. It is reported to be a very rapidly-maturing monomer with low acid sensitivity.
   1312..1337    +  misc_feature   MCS (fragment): multiple cloning site
   1339..1743    +  CDS            H32_BOVIN (sequence withheld): Experimental evidence at protein level: Swiss-Prot protein existence level 1. Core component of nucleosome. Nucleosomes wrap and compact DNA into chromatin, limiting DNA accessibility to the cellular machineries which require DNA as a template. Histones thereby play a central role in transcription regulation, DNA repair, DNA replication and chromosomal stability. DNA accessibility is regulated via a complex set of post-translational modifications of histones, also called histone code, and nucleosome remodeling. From Bos taurus (Bovine).
   1748..1773    +  misc_feature   MCS (fragment): multiple cloning site
   1790..1874    +  CDS            large T antigen (fragment): large T antigen from SV40 (simian virus 40)
   1897..2018    +  polyA_signal   SV40 poly(A) signal: SV40 polyadenylation signal
   2052..2480    -  rep_origin     f1 ori (sequence partly withheld): f1 bacteriophage origin of replication; arrow indicates direction of (+) strand synthesis
   2507..2611    +  promoter       AmpR promoter: bla
   2613..2970    +  promoter       SV40 promoter: SV40 enhancer and early promoter
   3005..3799    +  CDS            NeoR/KanR: aminoglycoside phosphotransferase from Tn5; aph(3')-II (or nptII); confers resistance to neomycin, kanamycin, and G418 (Geneticin®)
   3820..3972    +  CDS            ble (fragment): BLE_KLEPN - Experimental evidence at protein level: Swiss-Prot protein existence level 1. Binding protein with a strong affinity to the bleomycin family of antibiotics. Binds to CL990; an antimitotic-antibiotic compound. From Klebsiella pneumoniae.
   4031..4078    +  polyA_signal   HSV TK poly(A) signal: herpes simplex virus thymidine kinase polyadenylation signal (Cole and Stacy, 1985)
   4169..4185    -  polyA_signal   bGH poly(A) signal (fragment): bovine growth hormone polyadenylation signal
   4407..4995    +  rep_origin     ori: high-copy-number ColE1/pMB1/pBR322/pUC origin of replication
