[The description below was written by a language model from this plasmid's Addgene catalogue record and pLannotate feature annotations shown in this document.]
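Description:
pmCherry-histone H3 is a mammalian expression plasmid of about 5.1 kb built on a Clontech-style C1 fluorescent-protein backbone. The catalogue lists pECFP-C1 as the backbone, whereas the depositor comment refers to pEGFP-C1. In either case the original fluorescent protein was replaced by a PCR-amplified mCherry fragment inserted between the NheI and BglII sites. The plasmid replicates in E. coli at high copy from a ColE1/pUC-type origin and also carries an f1 phage origin. Selection relies on a single Tn5 NeoR/KanR gene placed behind tandem bacterial (bla) and SV40 early promoters and followed by the HSV TK polyadenylation signal. This gene gives kanamycin resistance in bacteria and can confer G418 resistance in transfected mammalian cells.

The payload is a fusion of mCherry, a monomeric, rapidly maturing red fluorescent protein, to the N-terminus of mouse histone H3 (H3c10), joined through a short remnant of the multiple cloning site. The automated annotation labels the histone coding region by its bovine H3.2 match, which probably reflects the very high conservation of H3 across mammals rather than a different insert. The exact cloning sites used for the histone fragment are not recorded. Expression is driven by the human CMV immediate-early enhancer and promoter and terminated by the SV40 poly(A) signal. The short large T antigen, ble and bGH hits in the feature table are fragments, most likely backbone remnants rather than functional elements.

Because histone H3 is a core nucleosome component, the fusion marks chromatin in red. The stated purpose is visualisation of the nucleus and chromosomes, and the associated publication used live-cell imaging to follow micronucleus formation.
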