Addgene plasmid #179699: pmCherry-histone H3
Purpose: visualization of nucleus/chromosome
Depositing lab: Kenji Sugimoto. Depositing organization: Osaka Metropolitan University. Publication: Live cell imaging of micronucleus formation and development. Yasui M, Koyama N, Koizumi T, Senda-Murata K, Takashima Y, Hayashi M, Sugimoto K, Honma M. Mutat Res. 2010 Oct 13;692(1-2):12-8. doi: 10.1016/j.mrfmmm.2010.07.009. Epub 2010 Aug 5. PubMed 20691709.
Backbone
  Vector backbone: pECFP-C1
  Vector type: Mammalian Expression
Growth in bacteria
  Bacterial resistance: Kanamycin, 50 μg/mL
  Growth temperature: 37°C
  Growth strain: DH5alpha
  Copy number: High Copy
Gene/Insert
  Gene/Insert name: Histone H3
  Species: M. musculus (mouse)
  Entrez Gene: H3c10 (a.k.a. H3-291, H3c1, H3c11, H3c8, Hist1h3h)
  Tag / fusion protein: mCherry (N terminal on insert)
  Cloning method: Restriction Enzyme; 5′ cloning site unknown (unknown if destroyed)
Resource information
  A portion of this plasmid was derived from a plasmid made by: Tachibana et al. 2001 doi: 10.1074/jbc.m101914200
Terms and licenses: Academic/Nonprofit Terms; Industry Terms: Not Available to Industry
Depositor comments: NheI-BglII-digested PCR products pREST-B-mCherry into the corresponding sites of the vector backbone of pEGFP-C1
How to cite: pmCherry-histone H3 was a gift from Kenji Sugimoto (Addgene plasmid # 179699 ; http://n2t.net/addgene:179699 ; RRID:Addgene_179699)
